>Addgene plasmid #101730 | p330 VQR | depositor full sequence | sequence record 192072 | p330 VQR sequence 8484 bps
GAGGGCCTATTTCCCATGATTCCTTCATATTTGCATATACGATACAAGGCTGTTAGAGAGATAATTGGAA
TTAATTTGACTGTAAACACAAAGATATTAGTACAAAATACGTGACGTAGAAAGTAATAATTTCTTGGGTA
GTTTGCAGTTTTAAAATTATGTTTTAAAATGGACTATCATATGCTTACCGTAACTTGAAAGTATTTCGAT
TTCTTGGCTTTATATATCTTGTGGAAAGGACGAAACACCGGGTCTTCGAGAAGACCTGTTTTAGAGCTAG
AAATAGCAAGTTAAAATAAGGCTAGTCCGTTATCAACTTGAAAAAGTGGCACCGAGTCGGTGCTTTTTTG
TTTTAGAGCTAGAAATAGCAAGTTAAAATAAGGCTAGTCCGTTTTTAGCGCGTGCGCCAATTCTGCAGAC
AAATGGCTCTAGAGGTACCCGTTACATAACTTACGGTAAATGGCCCGCCTGGCTGACCGCCCAACGACCC
CCGCCCATTGACGTCAATAGTAACGCCAATAGGGACTTTCCATTGACGTCAATGGGTGGAGTATTTACGG
TAAACTGCCCACTTGGCAGTACATCAAGTGTATCATATGCCAAGTACGCCCCCTATTGACGTCAATGACG
GTAAATGGCCCGCCTGGCATTGTGCCCAGTACATGACCTTATGGGACTTTCCTACTTGGCAGTACATCTA
CGTATTAGTCATCGCTATTACCATGGTCGAGGTGAGCCCCACGTTCTGCTTCACTCTCCCCATCTCCCCC
CCCTCCCCACCCCCAATTTTGTATTTATTTATTTTTTAATTATTTTGTGCAGCGATGGGGGCGGGGGGGG
GGGGGGGGCGGGGCGAGGGGCGGGGCGGGGCGAGGCGGAGAGGTGCGGCGGCAGCCAATCAGAGCGGCGC
GCTCCGAAAGTTTCCTTTTATGGCGAGGCGGCGGCGGCGGCGGCCCTATAAAAAGCGAAGCGCGCGGCGG
GCGGGAGTCGCTGCGCGCTGCCTTCGCCCCGTGCCCCGCTCCGCCGCCGCCTCGCGCCGCCCGCCCCGGC
TCTGACTGACCGCGTTACTCCCACAGGTGAGCGGGCGGGACGGCCCTTCTCCTCCGGGCTGTAATTAGCT
GAGCAAGAGGTAAGGGTTTAAGGGATGGTTGGTTGGTGGGGTATTAATGTTTAATTACCTGGAGCACCTG
CCTGAAATCACTTTTTTTCAGGTTGGACCGGTGCCACCATGGACTATAAGGACCACGACGGAGACTACAA
GGATCATGATATTGATTACAAAGACGATGACGATAAGATGGCCCCAAAGAAGAAGCGGAAGGTCGGTATC
CACGGAGTCCCAGCAGCCGACAAGAAGTACAGCATCGGCCTGGACATCGGCACCAACTCTGTGGGCTGGG
CCGTGATCACCGACGAGTACAAGGTGCCCAGCAAGAAATTCAAGGTGCTGGGCAACACCGACCGGCACAG
CATCAAGAAGAACCTGATCGGAGCCCTGCTGTTCGACAGCGGCGAAACAGCCGAGGCCACCCGGCTGAAG
AGAACCGCCAGAAGAAGATACACCAGACGGAAGAACCGGATCTGCTATCTGCAAGAGATCTTCAGCAACG
AGATGGCCAAGGTGGACGACAGCTTCTTCCACAGACTGGAAGAGTCCTTCCTGGTGGAAGAGGATAAGAA
GCACGAGCGGCACCCCATCTTCGGCAACATCGTGGACGAGGTGGCCTACCACGAGAAGTACCCCACCATC
TACCACCTGAGAAAGAAACTGGTGGACAGCACCGACAAGGCCGACCTGCGGCTGATCTATCTGGCCCTGG
CCCACATGATCAAGTTCCGGGGCCACTTCCTGATCGAGGGCGACCTGAACCCCGACAACAGCGACGTGGA
CAAGCTGTTCATCCAGCTGGTGCAGACCTACAACCAGCTGTTCGAGGAAAACCCCATCAACGCCAGCGGC
GTGGACGCCAAGGCCATCCTGTCTGCCAGACTGAGCAAGAGCAGACGGCTGGAAAATCTGATCGCCCAGC
TGCCCGGCGAGAAGAAGAATGGCCTGTTCGGAAACCTGATTGCCCTGAGCCTGGGCCTGACCCCCAACTT
CAAGAGCAACTTCGACCTGGCCGAGGATGCCAAACTGCAGCTGAGCAAGGACACCTACGACGACGACCTG
GACAACCTGCTGGCCCAGATCGGCGACCAGTACGCCGACCTGTTTCTGGCCGCCAAGAACCTGTCCGACG
CCATCCTGCTGAGCGACATCCTGAGAGTGAACACCGAGATCACCAAGGCCCCCCTGAGCGCCTCTATGAT
CAAGAGATACGACGAGCACCACCAGGACCTGACCCTGCTGAAAGCTCTCGTGCGGCAGCAGCTGCCTGAG
AAGTACAAAGAGATTTTCTTCGACCAGAGCAAGAACGGCTACGCCGGCTACATTGACGGCGGAGCCAGCC
AGGAAGAGTTCTACAAGTTCATCAAGCCCATCCTGGAAAAGATGGACGGCACCGAGGAACTGCTCGTGAA
GCTGAACAGAGAGGACCTGCTGCGGAAGCAGCGGACCTTCGACAACGGCAGCATCCCCCACCAGATCCAC
CTGGGAGAGCTGCACGCCATTCTGCGGCGGCAGGAAGATTTTTACCCATTCCTGAAGGACAACCGGGAAA
AGATCGAGAAGATCCTGACCTTCCGCATCCCCTACTACGTGGGCCCTCTGGCCAGGGGAAACAGCAGATT
CGCCTGGATGACCAGAAAGAGCGAGGAAACCATCACCCCCTGGAACTTCGAGGAAGTGGTGGACAAGGGC
GCTTCCGCCCAGAGCTTCATCGAGCGGATGACCAACTTCGATAAGAACCTGCCCAACGAGAAGGTGCTGC
CCAAGCACAGCCTGCTGTACGAGTACTTCACCGTGTATAACGAGCTGACCAAAGTGAAATACGTGACCGA
GGGAATGAGAAAGCCCGCCTTCCTGAGCGGCGAGCAGAAAAAGGCCATCGTGGACCTGCTGTTCAAGACC
AACCGGAAAGTGACCGTGAAGCAGCTGAAAGAGGACTACTTCAAGAAAATCGAGTGCTTCGACTCCGTGG
AAATCTCCGGCGTGGAAGATCGGTTCAACGCCTCCCTGGGCACATACCACGATCTGCTGAAAATTATCAA
GGACAAGGACTTCCTGGACAATGAGGAAAACGAGGACATTCTGGAAGATATAGTGTTGACTCTTACCCTC
TTTGAAGATCGGGAAATGATTGAGGAAAGACTAAAAACATACGCTCACCTGTTCGACGATAAGGTTATGA
AACAGTTAAAGAGGCGTCGCTATACGGGCTGGGGACGATTGTCGCGGAAACTTATCAACGGGATAAGAGA
CAAGCAAAGTGGTAAAACTATTCTCGATTTTCTAAAGAGCGACGGCTTCGCCAATAGGAACTTTATGCAG
CTGATCCATGATGACTCTTTAACCTTCAAAGAGGATATACAAAAGGCACAGGTTTCCGGACAAGGGGACT
CATTGCACGAACATATTGCGAATCTTGCTGGTTCGCCAGCCATCAAAAAGGGCATACTCCAGACAGTCAA
AGTAGTGGATGAGCTAGTTAAGGTCATGGGACGTCACAAACCGGAAAACATTGTAATCGAGATGGCACGC
GAAAATCAAACGACTCAGAAGGGGCAAAAAAACAGTCGAGAGCGGATGAAGAGAATAGAAGAGGGTATTA
AAGAACTGGGCAGCCAGATCTTAAAGGAGCATCCTGTGGAAAATACCCAATTGCAGAACGAGAAACTTTA
CCTCTATTACCTACAAAATGGAAGGGACATGTATGTTGATCAGGAACTGGACATAAACCGTTTATCTGAT
TACGACGTCGATCACATTGTACCCCAATCCTTTTTGAAGGACGATTCAATCGACAATAAAGTGCTTACAC
GCTCGGATAAGAACCGAGGGAAAAGTGACAATGTTCCAAGCGAGGAAGTCGTAAAGAAAATGAAGAACTA
TTGGCGGCAGCTCCTAAATGCGAAACTGATAACGCAAAGAAAGTTCGATAACTTAACTAAAGCTGAGAGG
GGTGGCTTGTCTGAACTTGACAAGGCCGGATTTATTAAACGTCAGCTCGTGGAAACCCGCCAAATCACAA
AGCATGTTGCACAGATACTAGATTCCCGAATGAATACGAAATACGACGAGAACGATAAGCTGATTCGGGA
AGTCAAAGTAATCACTTTAAAGTCAAAATTGGTGTCGGACTTCAGAAAGGATTTTCAATTCTATAAAGTT
AGGGAGATAAATAACTACCACCATGCGCACGACGCTTATCTTAATGCCGTCGTAGGGACCGCACTCATTA
AGAAATACCCGAAGCTAGAAAGTGAGTTTGTGTATGGTGATTACAAAGTTTATGACGTCCGTAAGATGAT
CGCGAAAAGCGAACAGGAGATAGGCAAGGCTACAGCCAAATACTTCTTTTATTCTAACATTATGAATTTC
TTTAAGACGGAAATCACTCTGGCAAACGGAGAGATACGCAAACGACCTTTAATTGAAACCAATGGGGAGA
CAGGTGAAATCGTATGGGATAAGGGCCGGGACTTCGCGACGGTGAGAAAAGTTTTGTCCATGCCCCAAGT
CAACATAGTAAAGAAAACTGAGGTGCAGACCGGAGGGTTTTCAAAGGAATCGATTCTTCCAAAAAGGAAT
AGTGATAAGCTCATCGCTCGTAAAAAGGACTGGGACCCGAAAAAGTACGGTGGCTTCGTGAGCCCTACAG
TTGCCTATTCTGTCCTAGTAGTGGCAAAAGTTGAGAAGGGAAAATCCAAGAAACTGAAGTCAGTCAAAGA
ATTATTGGGGATAACGATTATGGAGCGCTCGTCTTTTGAAAAGAACCCCATCGACTTCCTTGAGGCGAAA
GGTTACAAGGAAGTAAAAAAGGATCTCATAATTAAACTACCAAAGTATAGTCTGTTTGAGTTAGAAAATG
GCCGAAAACGGATGTTGGCTAGCGCCGGAGAGCTTCAAAAGGGGAACGAACTCGCACTACCGTCTAAATA
CGTGAATTTCCTGTATTTAGCGTCCCATTACGAGAAGTTGAAAGGTTCACCTGAAGATAACGAACAGAAG
CAACTTTTTGTTGAGCAGCACAAACATTATCTCGACGAAATCATAGAGCAAATTTCGGAATTCAGTAAGA
GAGTCATCCTAGCTGATGCCAATCTGGACAAAGTATTAAGCGCATACAACAAGCACAGGGATAAACCCAT
ACGTGAGCAGGCGGAAAATATTATCCATTTGTTTACTCTTACCAACCTCGGCGCTCCAGCCGCATTCAAG
TATTTTGACACAACGATAGATCGCAAACAGTACAGATCTACCAAGGAGGTGCTAGACGCGACACTGATTC
ACCAATCCATCACGGGATTATATGAAACTCGGATAGATTTGTCACAGCTTGGGGGTGACAAAAGGCCGGC
GGCCACGAAAAAGGCCGGCCAGGCAAAAAAGAAAAAGTAAGAATTCCTAGAGCTCGCTGATCAGCCTCGA
CTGTGCCTTCTAGTTGCCAGCCATCTGTTGTTTGCCCCTCCCCCGTGCCTTCCTTGACCCTGGAAGGTGC
CACTCCCACTGTCCTTTCCTAATAAAATGAGGAAATTGCATCGCATTGTCTGAGTAGGTGTCATTCTATT
CTGGGGGGTGGGGTGGGGCAGGACAGCAAGGGGGAGGATTGGGAAGAGAATAGCAGGCATGCTGGGGAGC
GGCCGCAGGAACCCCTAGTGATGGAGTTGGCCACTCCCTCTCTGCGCGCTCGCTCGCTCACTGAGGCCGG
GCGACCAAAGGTCGCCCGACGCCCGGGCTTTGCCCGGGCGGCCTCAGTGAGCGAGCGAGCGCGCAGCTGC
CTGCAGGGGCGCCTGATGCGGTATTTTCTCCTTACGCATCTGTGCGGTATTTCACACCGCATA
[95 nt withheld, positions 5944-6038]
T
[46 nt withheld, positions 6040-6085]
C
[141 nt withheld, positions 6087-6227]
CCTTTGACGTTGGAGTCCACGTTCTTT
[37 nt withheld, positions 6255-6291]
ACTCTATCTCGGGCTATTCTTTTGATTTATAAGGGATTTTGCCGATTTCGGTCTATTGGTTAAAAAATGA
GCTGATTTAACAAAAATTTAACGCGAATTTTAACAAAATATTAACGTTTACAATTTTATGGTGCACTCTC
AGTACAATCTGCTCTGATGCCGCATAGTTAAGCCAGCCCCGACACCCGCCAACACCCGCTGACGCGCCCT
GACGGGCTTGTCTGCTCCCGGCATCCGCTTACAGACAAGCTGTGACCGTCTCCGGGAGCTGCATGTGTCA
GAGGTTTTCACCGTCATCACCGAAACGCGCGAGACGAAAGGGCCTCGTGATACGCCTATTTTTATAGGTT
AATGTCATGATAATAATGGTTTCTTAGACGTCAGGTGGCACTTTTCGGGGAAATGTGCGCGGAACCCCTA
TTTGTTTATTTTTCTAAATACATTCAAATATGTATCCGCTCATGAGACAATAACCCTGATAAATGCTTCA
ATAATATTGAAAAAGGAAGAGTATGAGTATTCAACATTTCCGTGTCGCCCTTATTCCCTTTTTTGCGGCA
TTTTGCCTTCCTGTTTTTGCTCACCCAGAAACGCTGGTGAAAGTAAAAGATGCTGAAGATCAGTTGGGTG
CACGAGTGGGTTACATCGAACTGGATCTCAACAGCGGTAAGATCCTTGAGAGTTTTCGCCCCGAAGAACG
TTTTCCAATGATGAGCACTTTTAAAGTTCTGCTATGTGGCGCGGTATTATCCCGTATTGACGCCGGGCAA
GAGCAACTCGGTCGCCGCATACACTATTCTCAGAATGACTTGGTTGAGTACTCACCAGTCACAGAAAAGC
ATCTTACGGATGGCATGACAGTAAGAGAATTATGCAGTGCTGCCATAACCATGAGTGATAACACTGCGGC
CAACTTACTTCTGACAACGATCGGAGGACCGAAGGAGCTAACCGCTTTTTTGCACAACATGGGGGATCAT
GTAACTCGCCTTGATCGTTGGGAACCGGAGCTGAATGAAGCCATACCAAACGACGAGCGTGACACCACGA
TGCCTGTAGCAATGGCAACAACGTTGCGCAAACTATTAACTGGCGAACTACTTACTCTAGCTTCCCGGCA
ACAATTAATAGACTGGATGGAGGCGGATAAAGTTGCAGGACCACTTCTGCGCTCGGCCCTTCCGGCTGGC
TGGTTTATTGCTGATAAATCTGGAGCCGGTGAGCGTGGAAGCCGCGGTATCATTGCAGCACTGGGGCCAG
ATGGTAAGCCCTCCCGTATCGTAGTTATCTACACGACGGGGAGTCAGGCAACTATGGATGAACGAAATAG
ACAGATCGCTGAGATAGGTGCCTCACTGATTAAGCATTGGTAACTGTCAGACCAAGTTTACTCATATATA
CTTTAGATTGATTTAAAACTTCATTTTTAATTTAAAAGGATCTAGGTGAAGATCCTTTTTGATAATCTCA
TGACCAAAATCCCTTAACGTGAGTTTTCGTTCCACTGAGCGTCAGACCCCGTAGAAAAGATCAAAGGATC
TTCTTGAGATCCTTTTTTTCTGCGCGTAATCTGCTGCTTGCAAACAAAAAAACCACCGCTACCAGCGGTG
GTTTGTTTGCCGGATCAAGAGCTACCAACTCTTTTTCCGAAGGTAACTGGCTTCAGCAGAGCGCAGATAC
CAAATACTGTTCTTCTAGTGTAGCCGTAGTTAGGCCACCACTTCAAGAACTCTGTAGCACCGCCTACATA
CCTCGCTCTGCTAATCCTGTTACCAGTGGCTGCTGCCAGTGGCGATAAGTCGTGTCTTACCGGGTTGGAC
TCAAGACGATAGTTACCGGATAAGGCGCAGCGGTCGGGCTGAACGGGGGGTTCGTGCACACAGCCCAGCT
TGGAGCGAACGACCTACACCGAACTGAGATACCTACAGCGTGAGCTATGAGAAAGCGCCACGCTTCCCGA
AGGGAGAAAGGCGGACAGGTATCCGGTAAGCGGCAGGGTCGGAACAGGAGAGCGCACGAGGGAGCTTCCA
GGGGGAAACGCCTGGTATCTTTATAGTCCTGTCGGGTTTCGCCACCTCTGACTTGAGCGTCGATTTTTGT
GATGCTCGTCAGGGGGGCGGAGCCTATGGAAAAACGCCAGCAACGCGGCCTTTTTACGGTTCCTGGCCTT
TTGCTGGCCTTTTGCTCACATGT
Features (pLannotate 1.2.2; 17 found; start..end, strand, type, name):
      1..241     +  promoter       U6 promoter: RNA polymerase III promoter for human U6 snRNA
    268..343     +  misc_RNA       gRNA scaffold: guide RNA scaffold for the Streptococcus pyogenes CRISPR/Cas9 system
    350..393     +  misc_RNA       gRNA scaffold (fragment): guide RNA scaffold for the Streptococcus pyogenes CRISPR/Cas9 system
    440..725     +  enhancer       CMV enhancer: human cytomegalovirus immediate early enhancer; contains an 18-bp deletion relative to the standard CMV enhancer
    727..983     +  promoter       chicken β-actin promoter: contains a 21-bp deletion relative to the standard chicken β-actin promoter
    984..1211    +  intron         hybrid intron: hybrid between chicken β-actin (CBA) and minute virus of mice (MMV) introns (Gray et al., 2011)
   1349..2950    +  CDS            Cas9(N): N-terminal portion of Streptococcus pyogenes Cas9 (Zetsche et al., 2015)
   5450..5497    +  CDS            nucleoplasmin NLS: bipartite nuclear localization signal from nucleoplasmin
   5531..5642    +  polyA_signal   bGH poly(A) signal: bovine growth hormone polyadenylation signal
   5747..5887    +  repeat_region  AAV2 ITR: inverted terminal repeat of adeno-associated virus serotype 2 inverted
   5892..5943    -  misc_feature   bom (fragment): basis of mobility region from pBR322
   5962..6417    +  rep_origin     f1 ori (sequence partly withheld): f1 bacteriophage origin of replication; arrow indicates direction of (+) strand synthesis
   6418..6467    -  misc_feature   bom (fragment): basis of mobility region from pBR322
   6569..6604    -  CDS            rop (fragment): Rop protein, which maintains plasmids at low copy number; rop
   6699..6803    +  promoter       AmpR promoter: bla
   6804..7664    +  CDS            AmpR: β-lactamase; bla; confers resistance to ampicillin, carbenicillin, and related antibiotics
   7835..8423    +  rep_origin     ori: high-copy-number ColE1/pMB1/pBR322/pUC origin of replication
