[The description below was written by a language model from this plasmid's Addgene catalogue record and pLannotate feature annotations shown in this document.]
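Description:
p330 VQR is an 8,484 bp mammalian expression plasmid built on the px330 backbone. It delivers both components of the Streptococcus pyogenes CRISPR/Cas9 system from a single vector. In bacteria it replicates from a high-copy ColE1/pUC-type origin and is selected with ampicillin through the bla (AmpR) gene. An f1 phage origin is also present, and a single AAV2 ITR element lies downstream of the expression cassette. With only one ITR annotated, the feature table gives no indication that the plasmid is meant for AAV packaging.

The plasmid has two transcription units. A human U6 RNA polymerase III promoter drives a guide RNA made up of a user-supplied targeting sequence joined to the S. pyogenes gRNA scaffold. The record does not name a specific guide, so the plasmid appears to be an empty sgRNA vector. Downstream, a hybrid promoter (CMV enhancer, chicken β-actin promoter and a hybrid CBA/MVM intron) drives SpCas9 VQR, and the transcript ends at a bovine growth hormone polyadenylation signal. The Cas9 carries an N-terminal 3xFLAG-NLS and a C-terminal nucleoplasmin NLS for detection and nuclear import. The automated annotation marks only the N-terminal part of the Cas9 coding region, but the catalogue lists a full 4,101 bp insert. The VQR substitutions (D1135V, R1335Q, T1337R) change PAM recognition from the usual NGG to NGA, which allows cutting at genomic sites that wild-type SpCas9 cannot target.

According to the depositor, the VQR sequence was transferred from an existing VQR plasmid into px330. The associated publication covers auxin-inducible degradation in mammalian cells, which suggests the plasmid is used for genome editing such as endogenous tagging at loci where only an NGA PAM is suitably placed.
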