Addgene plasmid #101730: p330 VQR
Purpose: Expresses a sgRNA and a Cas9 VQR variant that recognizes "NGA" PAM motifs
Depositing lab: Andrew Holland. Depositing organization: Johns Hopkins University and School of Medicine. Publication: Applying the auxin-inducible degradation system for rapid protein depletion in mammalian cells. Lambrus BG, Moyer TC, Holland AJ. Methods Cell Biol. 2018;144:107-135. doi: 10.1016/bs.mcb.2018.03.004. Epub 2018 Apr 5. PubMed 29804665.
Backbone
  Vector backbone: px330
  Total vector size (bp): 8484
  Vector type: Mammalian Expression
Growth in bacteria
  Bacterial resistance: Ampicillin, 100 μg/mL
  Growth temperature: 37°C
  Growth strain: NEB Stable
  Copy number: High Copy
Gene/Insert
  Gene/Insert name: SpCas9 VQR
  Species: S pyogenes
  Insert size (bp): 4101
  Mutation: VQR (D1135V, R1335Q, and T1337R mutations in Cas9)
  Tag / fusion protein: 3xFLAG-NLS (N terminal on insert); NLS (C terminal on insert)
Terms and licenses: Academic/Nonprofit Terms; Industry Terms: Not Available to Industry
Depositor comments: Cas9 VQR sequence cloned from Addgene Plasmid #65771 cloned into px330 Addgene plasmid #42230
How to cite: p330 VQR was a gift from Andrew Holland (Addgene plasmid # 101730 ; http://n2t.net/addgene:101730 ; RRID:Addgene_101730)
