>Addgene plasmid #101730 | p330 VQR | addgene partial sequence | sequence record 195314 | Addgene Partial NGS Result
GTCGCTGCGCGCTGCCTTCGCCCCGTGCCCCGCTCCGCCGCCGCCTCGCGCCGCCCGCCCCGGCTCTGAC
TGACCGCGTTACTCCCACAGGTGAGCGGGCGGGACGGCCCTTCTCCTCCGGGCTGTAATTAGCTGAGCAA
GAGGTAAGGGTTTAAGGGATGGTTGGTTGGTGGGGTATTAATGTTTAATTACCTGGAGCACCTGCCTGAA
ATCACTTTTTTTCAGGTTGGACCGGTGCCACCATGGACTATAAGGACCACGACGGAGACTACAAGGATCA
TGATATTGATTACAAAGACGATGACGATAAGATGGCCCCAAAGAAGAAGCGGAAGGTCGGTATCCACGGA
GTCCCAGCAGCCGACAAGAAGTACAGCATCGGCCTGGACATCGGCACCAACTCTGTGGGCTGGGCCGTGA
TCACCGACGAGTACAAGGTGCCCAGCAAGAAATTCAAGGTGCTGGGCAACACCGACCGGCACAGCATCAA
GAAGAACCTGATCGGAGCCCTGCTGTTCGACAGCGGCGAAACAGCCGAGGCCACCCGGCTGAAGAGAACC
GCCAGAAGAAGATACACCAGACGGAAGAACCGGATCTGCTATCTGCAAGAGATCTTCAGCAACGAGATGG
CCAAGGTGGACGACAGCTTCTTCCACAGACTGGAAGAGTCCTTCCTGGTGGAAGAGGATAAGAAGCACGA
GCGGCACCCCATCTTCGGCAACATCGTGGACGAGGTGGCCTACCACGAGAAGTACCCCACCATCTACCAC
CTGAGAAAGAAACTGGTGGACAGCACCGACAAGGCCGACCTGCGGCTGATCTATCTGGCCCTGGCCCACA
TGATCAAGTTCCGGGGCCACTTCCTGATCGAGGGCGACCTGAACCCCGACAACAGCGACGTGGACAAGCT
GTTCATCCAGCTGGTGCAGACCTACAACCAGCTGTTCGAGGAAAACCCCATCAACGCCAGCGGCGTGGAC
GCCAAGGCCATCCTGTCTGCCAGACTGAGCAAGAGCAGACGGCTGGAAAATCTGATCGCCCAGCTGCCCG
GCGAGAAGAAGAATGGCCTGTTCGGAAACCTGATTGCCCTGAGCCTGGGCCTGACCCCCAACTTCAAGAG
CAACTTCGACCTGGCCGAGGATGCCAAACTGCAGCTGAGCAAGGACACCTACGACGACGACCTGGACAAC
CTGCTGGCCCAGATCGGCGACCAGTACGCCGACCTGTTTCTGGCCGCCAAGAACCTGTCCGACGCCATCC
TGCTGAGCGACATCCTGAGAGTGAACACCGAGATCACCAAGGCCCCCCTGAGCGCCTCTATGATCAAGAG
ATACGACGAGCACCACCAGGACCTGACCCTGCTGAAAGCTCTCGTGCGGCAGCAGCTGCCTGAGAAGTAC
AAAGAGATTTTCTTCGACCAGAGCAAGAACGGCTACGCCGGCTACATTGACGGCGGAGCCAGCCAGGAAG
AGTTCTACAAGTTCATCAAGCCCATCCTGGAAAAGATGGACGGCACCGAGGAACTGCTCGTGAAGCTGAA
CAGAGAGGACCTGCTGCGGAAGCAGCGGACCTTCGACAACGGCAGCATCCCCCACCAGATCCACCTGGGA
GAGCTGCACGCCATTCTGCGGCGGCAGGAAGATTTTTACCCATTCCTGAAGGACAACCGGGAAAAGATCG
AGAAGATCCTGACCTTCCGCATCCCCTACTACGTGGGCCCTCTGGCCAGGGGAAACAGCAGATTCGCCTG
GATGACCAGAAAGAGCGAGGAAACCATCACCCCCTGGAACTTCGAGGAAGTGGTGGACAAGGGCGCTTCC
GCCCAGAGCTTCATCGAGCGGATGACCAACTTCGATAAGAACCTGCCCAACGAGAAGGTGCTGCCCAAGC
ACAGCCTGCTGTACGAGTACTTCACCGTGTATAACGAGCTGACCAAAGTGAAATACGTGACCGAGGGAAT
GAGAAAGCCCGCCTTCCTGAGCGGCGAGCAGAAAAAGGCCATCGTGGACCTGCTGTTCAAGACCAACCGG
AAAGTGACCGTGAAGCAGCTGAAAGAGGACTACTTCAAGAAAATCGAGTGCTTCGACTCCGTGGAAATCT
CCGGCGTGGAAGATCGGTTCAACGCCTCCCTGGGCACATACCACGATCTGCTGAAAATTATCAAGGACAA
GGACTTCCTGGACAATGAGGAAAACGAGGACATTCTGGAAGATATAGTGTTGACTCTTACCCTCTTTGAA
GATCGGGAAATGATTGAGGAAAGACTAAAAACATACGCTCACCTGTTCGACGATAAGGTTATGAAACAGT
TAAAGAGGCGTCGCTATACGGGCTGGGGACGATTGTCGCGGAAACTTATCAACGGGATAAGAGACAAGCA
AAGTGGTAAAACTATTCTCGATTTTCTAAAGAGCGACGGCTTCGCCAATAGGAACTTTATGCAGCTGATC
CATGATGACTCTTTAACCTTCAAAGAGGATATACAAAAGGCACAGGTTTCCGGACAAGGGGACTCATTGC
ACGAACATATTGCGAATCTTGCTGGTTCGCCAGCCATCAAAAAGGGCATACTCCAGACAGTCAAAGTAGT
GGATGAGCTAGTTAAGGTCATGGGACGTCACAAACCGGAAAACATTGTAATCGAGATGGCACGCGAAAAT
CAAACGACTCAGAAGGGGCAAAAAAACAGTCGAGAGCGGATGAAGAGAATAGAAGAGGGTATTAAAGAAC
TGGGCAGCCAGATCTTAAAGGAGCATCCTGTGGAAAATACCCAATTGCAGAACGAGAAACTTTACCTCTA
TTACCTACAAAATGGAAGGGACATGTATGTTGATCAGGAACTGGACATAAACCGTTTATCTGATTACGAC
GTCGATCACATTGTACCCCAATCCTTTTTGAAGGACGATTCAATCGACAATAAAGTGCTTACACGCTCGG
ATAAGAACCGAGGGAAAAGTGACAATGTTCCAAGCGAGGAAGTCGTAAAGAAAATGAAGAACTATTGGCG
GCAGCTCCTAAATGCGAAACTGATAACGCAAAGAAAGTTCGATAACTTAACTAAAGCTGAGAGGGGTGGC
TTGTCTGAACTTGACAAGGCCGGATTTATTAAACGTCAGCTCGTGGAAACCCGCCAAATCACAAAGCATG
TTGCACAGATACTAGATTCCCGAATGAATACGAAATACGACGAGAACGATAAGCTGATTCGGGAAGTCAA
AGTAATCACTTTAAAGTCAAAATTGGTGTCGGACTTCAGAAAGGATTTTCAATTCTATAAAGTTAGGGAG
ATAAATAACTACCACCATGCGCACGACGCTTATCTTAATGCCGTCGTAGGGACCGCACTCATTAAGAAAT
ACCCGAAGCTAGAAAGTGAGTTTGTGTATGGTGATTACAAAGTTTATGACGTCCGTAAGATGATCGCGAA
AAGCGAACAGGAGATAGGCAAGGCTACAGCCAAATACTTCTTTTATTCTAACATTATGAATTTCTTTAAG
ACGGAAATCACTCTGGCAAACGGAGAGATACGCAAACGACCTTTAATTGAAACCAATGGGGAGACAGGTG
AAATCGTATGGGATAAGGGCCGGGACTTCGCGACGGTGAGAAAAGTTTTGTCCATGCCCCAAGTCAACAT
AGTAAAGAAAACTGAGGTGCAGACCGGAGGGTTTTCAAAGGAATCGATTCTTCCAAAAAGGAATAGTGAT
AAGCTCATCGCTCGTAAAAAGGACTGGGACCCGAAAAAGTACGGTGGCTTCGTGAGCCCTACAGTTGCCT
ATTCTGTCCTAGTAGTGGCAAAAGTTGAGAAGGGAAAATCCAAGAAACTGAAGTCAGTCAAAGAATTATT
GGGGATAACGATTATGGAGCGCTCGTCTTTTGAAAAGAACCCCATCGACTTCCTTGAGGCGAAAGGTTAC
AAGGAAGTAAAAAAGGATCTCATAATTAAACTACCAAAGTATAGTCTGTTTGAGTTAGAAAATGGCCGAA
AACGGATGTTGGCTAGCGCCGGAGAGCTTCAAAAGGGGAACGAACTCGCACTACCGTCTAAATACGTGAA
TTTCCTGTATTTAGCGTCCCATTACGAGAAGTTGAAAGGTTCACCTGAAGATAACGAACAGAAGCAACTT
TTTGTTGAGCAGCACAAACATTATCTCGACGAAATCATAGAGCAAATTTCGGAATTCAGTAAGAGAGTCA
TCCTAGCTGATGCCAATCTGGACAAAGTATTAAGCGCATACAACAAGCACAGGGATAAACCCATACGTGA
GCAGGCGGAAAATATTATCCATTTGTTTACTCTTACCAACCTCGGCGCTCCAGCCGCATTCAAGTATTTT
GACACAACGATAGATCGCAAACAGTACAGATCTACCAAGGAGGTGCTAGACGCGACACTGATTCACCAAT
CCATCACGGGATTATATGAAACTCGGATAGATTTGTCACAGCTTGGGGGTGACAAAAGGCCGGCGGCCAC
GAAAAAGGCCGGCCAGGCAAAAAAGAAAAAGTAAGAATTCCTAGAGCTCGCTGATCAGCCTCGACTGTGC
CTTCTAGTTGCCAGCCATCTGTTGTTTGCCCCTCCCCCGTGCCTTCCTTGACCCTGGAAGGTGCCACTCC
CACTGTCCTTTCCTAATAAAATGAGGAAATTGCATCGCATTGTCTGAGTAGGTGTCATTCTATTCTGGGG
GGTGGGGTGGGGCAGGACAGCAAGGGGGAGGATTGGGAAGAGAATAGCAGGCATGCTGGGGAGCGGCCGC
AGGAACCCCTAGTGATGGAGTTGGCCACTCCCTCTCTGCGCGCTCGCTCGCTCACTGAGGCCGGGCGACC
AAAGGTCGCCCGACGCCCGGGCTTTGCCCGGGCGGCCTCAGTGAGCGAGCGAGCGCGCAGCTGCCTGCAG
GGGCGCCTGATGCGGTATTTTCTCCTTACGCATCTGTGCGGTATTTCACACCGCATA
[95 nt withheld, positions 4958-5052]
T
[46 nt withheld, positions 5054-5099]
C
[141 nt withheld, positions 5101-5241]
CCTTTGACGTTGGAGTCCACGTTCTTT
[37 nt withheld, positions 5269-5305]
ACTCTATCTCGGGCTATTCTTTTGATTTATAAGGGATTTTGCCGATTTCGGTCTATTGGTTAAAAAATGA
GCTGATTTAACAAAAATTTAACGCGAATTTTAACAAAATATTAACGTTTACAATTTTATGGTGCACTCTC
AGTACAATCTGCTCTGATGCCGCATAGTTAAGCCAGCCCCGACACCCGCCAACACCCGCTGACGCGCCCT
GACGGGCTTGTCTGCTCCCGGCATCCGCTTACAGACAAGCTGTGACCGTCTCCGGGAGCTGCATGTGTCA
GAGGTTTTCACCGTCATCACCGAAACGCGCGAGACGAAAGGGCCTCGTGATACGCCTATTTTTATAGGTT
AATGTCATGATAATAATGGTTTCTTAGACGTCAGGTGGCACTTTTCGGGGAAATGTGCGCGGAACCCCTA
TTTGTTTATTTTTCTAAATACATTCAAATATGTATCCGCTCATGAGACAATAACCCTGATAAATGCTTCA
ATAATATTGAAAAAGGAAGAGTATGAGTATTCAACATTTCCGTGTCGCCCTTATTCCCTTTTTTGCGGCA
TTTTGCCTTCCTGTTTTTGCTCACCCAGAAACGCTGGTGAAAGTAAAAGATGCTGAAGATCAGTTGGGTG
CACGAGTGGGTTACATCGAACTGGATCTCAACAGCGGTAAGATCCTTGAGAGTTTTCGCCCCGAAGAACG
TTTTCCAATGATGAGCACTTTTAAAGTTCTGCTATGTGGCGCGGTATTATCCCGTATTGACGCCGGGCAA
GAGCAACTCGGTCGCCGCATACACTATTCTCAGAATGACTTGGTTGAGTACTCACCAGTCACAGAAAAGC
ATCTTACGGATGGCATGACAGTAAGAGAATTATGCAGTGCTGCCATAACCATGAGTGATAACACTGCGGC
CAACTTACTTCTGACAACGATCGGAGGACCGAAGGAGCTAACCGCTTTTTTGCACAACATGGGGGATCAT
GTAACTCGCCTTGATCGTTGGGAACCGGAGCTGAATGAAGCCATACCAAACGACGAGCGTGACACCACGA
TGCCTGTAGCAATGGCAACAACGTTGCGCAAACTATTAACTGGCGAACTACTTACTCTAGCTTCCCGGCA
ACAATTAATAGACTGGATGGAGGCGGATAAAGTTGCAGGACCACTTCTGCGCTCGGCCCTTCCGGCTGGC
TGGTTTATTGCTGATAAATCTGGAGCCGGTGAGCGTGGAAGCCGCGGTATCATTGCAGCACTGGGGCCAG
ATGGTAAGCCCTCCCGTATCGTAGTTATCTACACGACGGGGAGTCAGGCAACTATGGATGAACGAAATAG
ACAGATCGCTGAGATAGGTGCCTCACTGATTAAGCATTGGTAACTGTCAGACCAAGTTTACTCATATATA
CTTTAGATTGATTTAAAACTTCATTTTTAATTTAAAAGGATCTAGGTGAAGATCCTTTTTGATAATCTCA
TGACCAAAATCCCTTAACGTGAGTTTTCGTTCCACTGAGCGTCAGACCCCGTAGAAAAGATCAAAGGATC
TTCTTGAGATCCTTTTTTTCTGCGCGTAATCTGCTGCTTGCAAACAAAAAAACCACCGCTACCAGCGGTG
GTTTGTTTGCCGGATCAAGAGCTACCAACTCTTTTTCCGAAGGTAACTGGCTTCAGCAGAGCGCAGATAC
CAAATACTGTTCTTCTAGTGTAGCCGTAGTTAGGCCACCACTTCAAGAACTCTGTAGCACCGCCTACATA
CCTCGCTCTGCTAATCCTGTTACCAGTGGCTGCTGCCAGTGGCGATAAGTCGTGTCTTACCGGGTTGGAC
TCAAGACGATAGTTACCGGATAAGGCGCAGCGGTCGGGCTGAACGGGGGGTTCGTGCACACAGCCCAGCT
TGGAGCGAACGACCTACACCGAACTGAGATACCTACAGCGTGAGCTATGAGAAAGCGCCACGCTTCCCGA
AGGGAGAAAGGCGGACAGGTATCCGGTAAGCGGCAGGGTCGGAACAGGAGAGCGCACGAGGGAGCTTCCA
GGGGGAAACGCCTGGTATCTTTATAGTCCTGTCGGGTTTCGCCACCTCTGACTTGAGCGTCGATTTTTGT
GATGCTCGTCAGGGGGGCGGAGCCTATGGAAAAACGCCAGCAACGCGGCCTTTTTACGGTTCCTGGCCTT
TTGCTGGCCTTTTGCTCACATGTGAGGGCCTATTTCCCATGATTCCTTCATATTTGCATATACGATACAA
GGCTGTTAGAGAGATAATTGGAATTAATTTGACTGTAAACACAAAGATATTAGTACAAAATACGTGACGT
AGAAAGTAATAATTTCTTGGGTAGTTTGCAGTTTTAAAATTATGTTTTAAAATGGACTATCATATGCTTA
CCGTAACTTGAAAGTATTTCGATTTCTTGGCTTTATATATCTTGTGGAAAGGACGAAACACCGGGTCTTC
GAGAAGACCTGTTTTAGAGCTAGAAATAGCAAGTTAAAATAAGGCTAGTCCGTTATCAACTTGAAAAAGT
GGCACCGAGTCGGTGCTTTTTTGTTTTAGAGCTAGAAATAGCAAGTTAAAATAAGGCTAGTCCGTTTTTA
GCGCGTGCGCCAATTCTGCAGACAAATGGCTCTAGAGGTACCCGTTACATAACTTACGGTAAATGGCCCG
CCTGGCTGACCGCCCAACGACCCCCGCCCATTGACGTCAATAGTAACGCCAATAGGGACTTTCCATTGAC
GTCAATGGGTGGAGTATTTACGGTAAACTGCCCACTTGGCAGTACATCAAGTGTATCATATGCCAAGTAC
GCCCCCTATTGACGTCAATGACGGTAAATGGCCCGCCTGGCATTGTGCCCAGTACATGACCTTATGGGAC
TTTCCTACTTGGCAGTACATCTACGTATTAGTCATCGCTATTACCATGGTCGAGGTGAGCCCCACGTTCT
GCTTCACTCTCCCCATCTCCCCCCCCTC
